>Addgene plasmid #62842 | pHL2117 | addgene partial sequence | sequence record 112156 | AspTerm 5'-ACTGCTCACAAGAAAAAAGGCACG-3'
ATTAAAGCTTGTGGATAAATTGAGAACGAAAGATCAAAAAAAAAGCCAGCACCCGGCTGGCTAAGTAATA
CTGGAAGCAATGTGAGCAATGTCGTGCTTTCAGGTTCTCCGCGAGGGTCTTCCTGATCGCCCCGGGGAAT
CCACCATAACCGCCAAGCATAAAAATGTAAACAACGACGGTGCTCGAGGATCCTGAGCGGATACATATTT
GAATGTATTTAGAAAAATAAACAAAAGAGTTTGTAGAAACGCAAAAAGGCCATCCGTCAGGATGGCCTTC
TGCTTAATTTGATGCCTGGCAGTTTATGGCGGGCGTCCTGCCCGCCACCCTCCGGGCCGTTGCTTCGCAA
CGTTCAAATCCGCTCCCGGCGGATTTGTCCTACTCAGGAGAGCGTTCACCGACAAACAACAGATAAAACG
AAAGGCCCAGTCTTTCGACTGAGCCTTTCGTTTTATTTGATGCCTGGCAGTTCCCTACTCTCGCATGGGG
AGACCCCACACTACCATCGGCGCTACGGCGTTTCACTTCTGAGTTCGGCATGGGGTCAGGTGGGACCACC
GCGCTACTGCCGCCAGGCAAATTCTGTTTTATCAGACCGCTTCTGCGTTCTGATTTAATCTGTATCAGGC
TGAAAATCTTCTCTCATCCGCCAAAACAGCCAAGCTAGCTTTTATTTGTAGAGCTCATCCATGCCATGTG
TAATCCCAGCAGCTGTTACAAACTCAAGAAGGACCATGTGGTCTCTCTTTTCGTTGGGATCTTTCGAAAG
GGCAGATTGTGTGGACAGGTAATGGTTGTCTGGTAAAAGGACAGGGCC
