>Addgene plasmid #62842 | pHL2117 | addgene partial sequence | sequence record 112488 | GFP-R 5'-CCATCTAATTCAACAAGAATTGGGACAAC-3'
CGCATGCTCGCGGTACCTTTAATCAGGTTGTTCAGGTTAGTGACATAAGTCTGATGGTGCTTGCCGTAGT
GATACTCGATGGTTTCCGCAGAAATGTGCGGTGCCAGAGCATCTTTAGCATATGGTAGTGCAGGTAATTC
GAATGACATTGCTACTCTCCTTTATTATTAATTTGCATACGTACAATAGCCTTATTGTGCGTATGGTCGA
CAGTCTCTCTATCACTGATAGGGATGTCAATCTCTATCACTGATAGGGACTCGAGGTGAAGACGAAAGGG
CCTCGTGATACGCCTATTTTTATAGGTTAATGTCATGATAATAATGGTTTCTTAGACGTCAGGTGGCACT
TTTCGGGGAAATGTGCGCGGAACCCCTATTTGTTTATTTTTCTAAATACATTCAAATATGTATCCGCTCA
TGAGACAATAACCCTGATAAATGCTTCAATAATATTGAAAAAGGAAGAGTATGAGTATTCAACATTTCCG
TGTCGCCCTTATTCCCTTTTTTGCGGCATTTTGCCTTCCTGTTTTTGCTCACCCAGAAACGCTGGTGAAA
GTAAAAGATGCTGAAGATCAGTTGGGTGCACGAGTGGGTTACATCGAACTGGATCTCAACAGCGGTAAGA
TCCTTGAGAGTTTTCGCCCCGAAGAACGTTTTCCAATGATGAGCACTTTTAAAGTTCTGCTATGTGGCGC
GGTATTATCCCGTATTGACGCCGGGCAAGAGCAACTCGGTCGCCGCATACACTATTCTCAGAATGACTTG
GTTGAGTACTCACCAGTCACAGAAAAGCATCTTACGGATGGCATGACAGTAAGAGAATTATGCAGTGCTG
CCATAACCATGAGTGATAACACTGCGGCCAACTTACTTCTGACAACGATCGGAGGA
