[The description below was written by a language model from this plasmid's Addgene catalogue record.]
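Description:
pHL2117 is a bacterial expression and synthetic-biology plasmid that carries a small RNA and its reporter-tagged target on one molecule. It replicates from a ColE1 origin and is selected with ampicillin through an AmpR marker. The backbone is otherwise recorded only as an in-house vector of unknown designation, and the copy number is not stated. No feature table accompanies the record, so the layout is known only from the catalogue summary.

Two expression cassettes make up the payload. In the first, a constitutive promoter variant (listed as PconNoHind or pConShortNoHind, with an "M8" designation) drives ryhB, followed by an Asp terminator. RyhB is a well-known Hfq-dependent small regulatory RNA of Escherichia coli that represses iron-related transcripts. In the second cassette, a PLtetO-1 promoter (a tet operator-controlled promoter that TetR represses and tetracycline analogues induce), annotated with an "m9" variant label, drives a sodB leader fused to gfp and ends at the T1T2 terminator. The sodB mRNA is a classic RyhB target, so fusing its leader to GFP turns sRNA-mediated repression into a fluorescence readout. The record does not explain what the M8 and m9 labels change; they probably denote mutant versions of the promoters or leader regions.

The associated publication examines how Hfq concentration affects small RNA activity, including suppression of that activity at high Hfq levels. This suggests the plasmid is used to measure RyhB silencing of sodB::gfp quantitatively in bacteria, with the sRNA made constitutively and target transcription set separately through the tet-regulated promoter.
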