Addgene plasmid #62842: pHL2117
Purpose: Lim Lab plasmid: AmpR + PconNoHindM8::ryhB::Asp terminator + PLtetO-1m9::sodB::gfp::T1T2 terminator + ColE1
Depositing lab: Han Lim. Depositing organization: University of California, Berkeley. Publication: Paradoxical suppression of small RNA activity at high Hfq concentrations due to random-order binding. Sagawa S, Shin JE, Hussein R, Lim HN. Nucleic Acids Res. 2015 Aug 10. pii: gkv777. 10.1093/nar/gkv777 PubMed 26261213.
Backbone
  Vector backbone: unknown-ColE1 ori
  Backbone manufacturer: Lim Lab
  Vector type: Bacterial Expression, Synthetic Biology
Growth in bacteria
  Bacterial resistance: Ampicillin, 100 μg/mL
  Growth temperature: 37°C
  Growth strain: DH5alpha
  Copy number: Unknown
Gene/Insert 1
  Gene/Insert name: M8::ryhB leader
  Promoter: pConShortNoHind
  Cloning method: Unknown
  Sequencing primers: 5′ unknown; 3′ AspTerm
Gene/Insert 2
  Gene/Insert name: gfp
  Promoter: pLtetO-1
  Tag / fusion protein: m9::sodB leader
  Cloning method: Unknown
  Sequencing primers: 5′ unknown; 3′ GFP-R
Terms and licenses: Academic/Nonprofit Terms; Industry Terms: Not Available to Industry
How to cite: pHL2117 was a gift from Han Lim (Addgene plasmid # 62842 ; http://n2t.net/addgene:62842 ; RRID:Addgene_62842)
